>Addgene plasmid #157891 | pLG013 (DRT type 5) | addgene full sequence | sequence record 318173 | Addgene NGS Result
AGCTGACTGGGTTGAAGGCTCTCAAGGGCATCGGTCGAGATCCCGGTGCCTAATGAGTGAGCTAACTTAC
ATTAATTGCGTTGCGCAAAGTGAACGGATGTATATTGAGTGCAATGTGATTAACTATCTGTTGTTACAAT
ATTTAGATAGGTGATAAAATATGACATCTACCATTGATTTTTATGAATCTGATTTCTCAGCCACATTATA
CCCATTAAAAACCAATCAAATATTACTCAAGCATCACTCACAAGAGATGTCAGAATATATTTATCAGAAG
GTCATTAATCCTGCATATCCAACAGATAGTTTTCTGTCTCAGCAAAAAGTCTTTTCGACTAAACCTAAAG
GTCATTTGAGACGAACTGTAAAATTAGATCCAGTAGCTGAGTATTTTATTTATGATGTTATCTATCGAAA
CAGGAAGATATTTAGGCCAGAAGTAAGCGAGTCGAGAAAAAGCTTTGGATATATTTTTAGGAACGGTAGC
AGGATACCTATCCACGTTTCCTATAATGAATATAAACAAAGCTTAAAAAAATATTCTGAGCTATATTCTC
ACAGTATACATTTTGACATAGCATCTTATTTTAATAGTTTATATCACCATGATATAATCCACTGGTTTAG
CTCAAAAGAAGGAGTTAGCCCTGCGGATGTTGAAGCTCTCGGACAGTTTTTTCGCGAAATTAACTCAGGA
CGAAGTATCGATTTTATGCCCCAAGGAATTTATCCGGCAAAAATGATCGGTAATGAGTTTCTAAAATTCG
TTGATTTACATGGTCGCCTAAAATCTGCTCAAATAGTAAGATTTATGGATGACTTTACTATTTTTGACAA
TGACATTGAAACACTAAATAATGATTTCATCAGAATACAGCAGTTATTAGGGCAAGTATCCTTAAATATA
AATCCGTCAAAAACCACATTTGACAATGTGATGGGAGATGTGAATGAAACCTTAACTCAGATCAAGTCAT
CACTTAAAGAAATCATTACGGAATATGAACATATACCTACAGCCTCAGGGGTAGAGGTAGTCGAGACTAA
TATTGAAATCATAAAGCACCTTGATGATGAACAAGTTAACAAATTAATAGACTTGCTAAAAGATGAAAAA
ATAGAAGAGTCTGATGCCGATTTAATTCTTGGTTTTTTGAGAACTCATAATGATAGTTTACTTTCTCAGA
TGCCAATGCTATTAGGCAGATTCCCAAATTTAATAAAACATATTTATACGATCTGTTCAGGTATTACCGA
TAAATCAGGATTAGTAAAAATATTGCTCAGCTATTTAAATACTAATAATAACTTTTTAGAATATCAATTG
TTTTGGATTGGAGCAATAGTTGAAGACTATCTATTAGGTGTAGGTGAGTATGGCTCCGTTTTACACAAGT
TATATGAGTTATCTGGTGATTTTAAAATTGCCAGAGCAAAAGTATTAGAGATACCGGAACAGGGTTTTGG
TTTCAAAGAAATAAGGAATGAATACCTTAGAACCGGACAATCAGATTGGTTATCATGGTCTTCGGCTATC
GGTACGAGAAATCTTAAATCAGCAGAGAGAAACTATATTCTTGATTATTTCTCAAAAGGCTCACCAATAA
ATTATCTTGTTGCATCTTGCGTCAAGAAACTTTAATTTAAAAGCCACCTTCTTGAAAGGTGGCTTTAAAA
AATACCTTTAGTTCCCGCAATAACTAGCATAACCCCTTGGGGCCTCTAAACGGGTCTTGAGGGGTTTTTT
GCTGAAACCTCAGGCATTTGAGAAGCACACGGTCACACTGCTTCCGGTAGTCAATAAACCGGTAAACCAG
CAATAGACATAAGCGGCTATTTAACGACCCTGCCCTGAACCGACGACCGGGTCGAATTTGCTTTCGAATT
TCTGCCATTCATCCGCTTATTATCACTTATTCAGGCGTAGCACCAGGCGTTTAAGGGCACCAATAACTGC
CTTAAAAAAATTACGCCCCGCCCTGCCACTCATCGCAATACTGTTGTAATTCATTTAACATTCTGCCGAC
ATGGAAGCCATCACAGACGGCATGATGAACCTGAATCGCCAGCGGCATCAGCACCTTGTCGCCTTGCGTA
TAATATTTGCCCATAGTGAAAACGGGGGCGAAGAAGTTGTCCATATTGGCCACGTTTAAATCAAAACTGG
TGAAACTCACCCAGGGATTGGCTGAGACGAAAAACATATTCTCAATAAACCCTTTAGGGAAATAGGCCAG
GTTTTCACCGTAACACGCCACATCTTGCGAATATATGTGTAGAAACTGCCGGAAATCGTCGTGGTATTCA
CTCCAGAGCGATGAAAACGTTTCAGTTTGCTCATGGAAAACGGTGTAACAAGGGTGAACACTATCCCATA
TCACCAGCTCACCGTCTTTCATCGCCATACGGAACTCTGGATGAGCATTCATCAGGCGGGCAAGAATGTG
AATAAAGGCCGGATAAAACTTGTGCTTATTTTTCTTTACGGTCTTTAAAAAGGCCGTAATATCCAGCTGA
ACGGTCTGGTTATAGGTACATTGAGCAACTGACTGAAATGCCTCAAAATGTTCTTTACGATGCCATTGGG
ATATATCAACGGTGGTATATCCAGTGATTTTTTTCTCCATTTTAGCTTCCTTAGCTCCTGAAAATCTCGA
TAACTCAAAAAATACGCCCGGTAGTGATCTTATTTCATTATGGTGAAAGTTGGAACCTCTTACGTGCCGA
TCAACGTCTCATTTTCGCCAAAAGTTGGCCCAGGGCTTCCCGGTATCAACAGGGACACCAGGATTTATTT
ATTCTGCGAAGTGATCTTCCGTCACAGGTATTTATTCGGCGCAAAGTGCGTCGGGTGATGCTGCCAACTT
ACTGATTTAGTGTATGATGGTGTTTTTGAGGTGCTCCAGTGGCTTCTGTTTCTATCAGCTGTCCCTCCTG
TTCAGCTACTGACGGGGTGGTGCGTAACGGCAAAAGCACCGCCGGACATCAGCGCTAGCGGAGTGTATAC
TGGCTTACTATGTTGGCACTGATGAGGGTGTCAGTGAAGTGCTTCATGTGGCAGGAGAAAAAAGGCTGCA
CCGGTGCGTCAGCAGAATATGTGATACAGGATATATTCCGCTTCCTCGCTCACTGACTCGCTACGCTCGG
TCGTTCGACTGCGGCGAGCGGAAATGGCTTACGAACGGGGCGGAGATTTCCTGGAAGATGCCAGGAAGAT
ACTTAACAGGGAAGTGAGAGGGCCGCGGCAAAGCCGTTTTTCCATAGGCTCCGCCCCCCTGACAAGCATC
ACGAAATCTGACGCTCAAATCAGTGGTGGCGAAACCCGACAGGACTATAAAGATACCAGGCGTTTCCCCC
TGGCGGCTCCCTCGTGCGCTCTCCTGTTCCTGCCTTTCGGTTTACCGGTGTCATTCCGCTGTTATGGCCG
CGTTTGTCTCATTCCACGCCTGACACTCAGTTCCGGGTAGGCAGTTCGCTCCAAGCTGGACTGTATGCAC
GAACCCCCCGTTCAGTCCGACCGCTGCGCCTTATCCGGTAACTATCGTCTTGAGTCCAACCCGGAAAGAC
ATGCAAAAGCACCACTGGCAGCAGCCACTGGTAATTGATTTAGAGGAGTTAGTCTTGAAGTCATGCGCCG
GTTAAGGCTAAACTGAAAGGACAAGTTTTGGTGACTGCGCTCCTCCAAGCCAGTTACCTCGGTTCAAAGA
GTTGGTAGCTCAGAGAACCTTCGAAAAACCGCCCTGCAAGGCGGTTTTTTCGTTTTCAGAGCAAGAGATT
ACGCGCAGACCAAAACGATCTCAAGAAGATCATCTTATTAATCAGATAAAATATTTCTAGATTTCAGTGC
AATTTATCTCTTCAAATGTAGCACCTGAAGTCAGCCCCATACGATATAAGTTGTAATTCTCATGTTAGTC
ATGCCCCGCGCCCACCGGAAGG
Features (pLannotate 1.2.2; 8 found; start..end, strand, type, name):
     53..74      -  protein_bind   CAP binding site: CAP binding activates transcription in the presence of cAMP. E. coli catabolite activator protein
   1704..1751    +  terminator     T7 terminator: transcription terminator for bacteriophage T7 RNA polymerase
   1974..2630    -  CDS            cat: CAT_ECOLX - Experimental evidence at protein level: Swiss-Prot protein existence level 1. This enzyme is an effector of chloramphenicol resistance in bacteria. From Escherichia coli. This protein is used as a marker in many commonly used cloning vectors, such as pACYC184.
   2631..2733    -  promoter       cat promoter: promoter of the E. coli cat gene encoding chloramphenicol acetyltransferase
   2854..2997    +  mobile_element IS1 (fragment): prokaryotic transposable element IS1
   3116..3171    -  rep_origin     RSF ori (fragment): Plasmids containing the RSF 1030 origin of replication can be propagated in E. coli cells that contain additional plasmids with compatible origins.
   3259..3804    -  rep_origin     p15A ori: Plasmids containing the medium-copy-number p15A origin of replication can be propagated in E. coli cells that contain a second plasmid with the ColE1 origin.
   3916..38      -  CDS            TcR (fragment) (across the origin): tetracycline efflux protein; tet; confers resistance to tetracycline
