[The description below was written by a language model from this plasmid's Addgene catalogue record and pLannotate feature annotations shown in this document.]
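Description:
pLG013 (DRT type 5) is a low-copy bacterial expression plasmid built on the pACYC184 backbone, carrying a candidate antiviral defense system from Escherichia coli KTE25. It replicates from the p15A origin, which is compatible with ColE1-type plasmids and so allows co-maintenance with a second vector. Selection is by chloramphenicol, through the cat gene driven by its own cat promoter. The sequenced plasmid is about 3.9 kb. Only a short remnant of the pACYC184 tetracycline resistance gene is annotated, spanning the numbering origin, which suggests that the insert replaced most of that gene and that tetracycline selection is no longer available. A fragment of IS1 and a short stretch with similarity to the RSF origin are also called. These are probably backbone remnants rather than functional parts.

The payload is a 1,608 bp insert named DRT type 5. The annotation software did not assign any feature to it, so it presumably lies in the unannotated region between a CAP binding site near the start of the record and a T7 terminator downstream. No promoter for the insert is annotated or stated in the record, so it is unclear what drives its expression. The record does not expand the abbreviation DRT or list the encoded protein or proteins.

The stated purpose is to express the DRT type 5 defense system in bacteria. The associated study concerns diverse enzymatic activities that mediate antiviral immunity in prokaryotes. This fits a use in which the system is placed in a laboratory E. coli host and tested for protection against phage infection.
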