Addgene plasmid #157891: pLG013 (DRT type 5)
Purpose: Expresses the DRT type 5 defense system
Depositing lab: Feng Zhang. Depositing organization: Broad Institute. Publication: Diverse enzymatic activities mediate antiviral immunity in prokaryotes. Gao L, Altae-Tran H, Bohning F, Makarova KS, Segel M, Schmid-Burgk JL, Koob J, Wolf YI, Koonin EV, Zhang F. Science. 2020 Aug 28;369(6507):1077-1084. doi: 10.1126/science.aba0372. PubMed 32855333.
Backbone
  Vector backbone: pACYC184
  Vector type: Bacterial Expression
Growth in bacteria
  Bacterial resistance: Chloramphenicol, 25 μg/mL
  Growth temperature: 37°C
  Growth strain: NEB Stable
  Copy number: Low Copy
Gene/Insert
  Gene/Insert name: DRT type 5
  Species: Escherichia coli KTE25
  Insert size (bp): 1608
Terms and licenses: Academic/Nonprofit Terms; Industry Terms: Not Available to Industry
How to cite: pLG013 (DRT type 5) was a gift from Feng Zhang (Addgene plasmid # 157891 ; http://n2t.net/addgene:157891 ; RRID:Addgene_157891)
